>Addgene plasmid #196488 | pgfaABC1D-mCherry-CAAX | addgene full sequence | sequence record 388458 | Addgene NGS Result
TGGGTTACATCGAACTGGATCTCAACAGCGGTAAGATCCTTGAGAGTTTTCGCCCCGAAGAACGTTTTCC
AATGATGAGCACTTTTAAAGTTCTGCTATGTGGCGCGGTATTATCCCGTATTGACGCCGGGCAAGAGCAA
CTCGGTCGCCGCATACACTATTCTCAGAATGACTTGGTTGAGTACTCACCAGTCACAGAAAAGCATCTTA
CGGATGGCATGACAGTAAGAGAATTATGCAGTGCTGCCATAACCATGAGTGATAACACTGCGGCCAACTT
ACTTCTGACAACGATCGGAGGACCGAAGGAGCTAACCGCTTTTTTGCACAACATGGGGGATCATGTAACT
CGCCTTGATCGTTGGGAACCGGAGCTGAATGAAGCCATACCAAACGACGAGCGTGACACCACGATGCCTG
TAGCAATGGCAACAACGTTGCGCAAACTATTAACTGGCGAACTACTTACTCTAGCTTCCCGGCAACAATT
AATAGACTGGATGGAGGCGGATAAAGTTGCAGGACCACTTCTGCGCTCGGCCCTTCCGGCTGGCTGGTTT
ATTGCTGATAAATCTGGAGCCGGTGAGCGTGGGTCTCGCGGTATCATTGCAGCACTGGGGCCAGATGGTA
AGCCCTCCCGTATCGTAGTTATCTACACGACGGGGAGTCAGGCAACTATGGATGAACGAAATAGACAGAT
CGCTGAGATAGGTGCCTCACTGATTAAGCATTGGTAACTGTCAGACCAAGTTTACTCATATATACTTTAG
ATTGATTTAAAACTTCATTTTTAATTTAAAAGGATCTAGGTGAAGATCCTTTTTGATAATCTCATGACCA
AAATCCCTTAACGTGAGTTTTCGTTCCACTGAGCGTCAGACCCCGTAGAAAAGATCAAAGGATCTTCTTG
AGATCCTTTTTTTCTGCGCGTAATCTGCTGCTTGCAAACAAAAAAACCACCGCTACCAGCGGTGGTTTGT
TTGCCGGATCAAGAGCTACCAACTCTTTTTCCGAAGGTAACTGGCTTCAGCAGAGCGCAGATACCAAATA
CTGTTCTTCTAGTGTAGCCGTAGTTAGGCCACCACTTCAAGAACTCTGTAGCACCGCCTACATACCTCGC
TCTGCTAATCCTGTTACCAGTGGCTGCTGCCAGTGGCGATAAGTCGTGTCTTACCGGGTTGGACTCAAGA
CGATAGTTACCGGATAAGGCGCAGCGGTCGGGCTGAACGGGGGGTTCGTGCACACAGCCCAGCTTGGAGC
GAACGACCTACACCGAACTGAGATACCTACAGCGTGAGCTATGAGAAAGCGCCACGCTTCCCGAAGGGAG
AAAGGCGGACAGGTATCCGGTAAGCGGCAGGGTCGGAACAGGAGAGCGCACGAGGGAGCTTCCAGGGGGA
AACGCCTGGTATCTTTATAGTCCTGTCGGGTTTCGCCACCTCTGACTTGAGCGTCGATTTTTGTGATGCT
CGTCAGGGGGGCGGAGCCTATGGAAAAACGCCAGCAACGCGGCCTTTTTACGGTTCCTGGCCTTTTGCTG
GCCTTTTGCTCACATGTTCTTTCCTGCGTTATCCCCTGATTCTGTGGATAACCGTATTACCGCCTTTGAG
TGAGCTGATACCGCTCGCCGCAGCCGAACGACCGAGCGCAGCGAGTCAGTGAGCGAGGAAGCGGAAGAGC
GCCCAATACGCAAACCGCCTCTCCCCGCGCGTTGGCCGATTCATTAATGCAGCTGGCACGACAGGTTTCC
CGACTGGAAAGCGGGCAGTGAGCGCAACGCAATTAATGTGAGTTAGCTCACTCATTAGGCACCCCAGGCT
TTACACTTTATGCTTCCGGCTCGTATGTTGTGTGGAATTGTGAGCGGATAACAATTTCACACAGGAAACA
GCTATGACCATGATTACGCCAGATTTAATTAAGGCCTTAATTAGGCTGCGCGCTCGCTCGCTCACTGAGG
CCGCCCGGGCAAAGCCCGGGCGTCGGGCGACCTTTGGTCGCCCGGCCTCAGTGAGCGAGCGAGCGCGCAG
AGAGGGAGTGGCCAACTCCATCACTAGGGGTTCCTTGTAGTTAATGATTAACCCGCCATGCTACTTATCT
ACGTAGCCATGCTCTAGGAAGATCTAACATATCCTGGTGTGGAGTAGGGGACGCTGCTCTGACAGAGGCT
CGGGGGCCTGAGCTGGCTCTGTGAGCTGGGGAGGAGGCAGACAGCCAGGCCTTGTCTGCAAGCAGACCTG
GCAGCATTGGGCTGGCCGCCCCCCAGGGCCTCCTCTTCATGCCCAGTGAATGACTCACCTTGGCACAGAC
ACAATGTTCGGGGTGGGCACAGTGCCTGCTTCCCGCCGCACCCCAGCCCCCCTCAAATGCCTTCCGAGAA
GCCCATTGAGCAGGGGGCTTGCATTGCACCCCAGCCTGACAGCCTGGCATCTTGGGATAAAAGCAGCACA
GCCCCCTAGGGGCTGCCCTTGCTGTGTGGCGCCACCGGCGGTGGAGAACAAGGCTCTATTCAGCCTGTGC
CCAGGAAAGGGGATCAGGGGATGCCCAGGCATGGACAGTGGGTGGCAGGGGGGGAGAGGAGGGCTGTCTG
CTTCCCAGAAGTCCAAGGACACAAATGGGTGAGGGGAGAGCTCTCCCCATAGCTGGGCTGCGGCCCAACC
CCACCCCCTCAGGCTATGCCAGGGGGTGTTGCCAGGGGCACCCGGGCATCGCCAGTCTAGCCCACTCCTT
CATAAAGCCCTCGCATCCCAGGAGCGAGCAGAGCCAGAGCAGGTTGGAGAGGAGACGCATCACCTCCGCT
GCTCGCAAGCTTTATTGCGGTAGTTTATCACAGTTAAATTGCTAACGCCTGACACAACAGTCTCGAACTT
AAGCTGCAGAAGTTGGTCGTGAGGCACTGGGCAGGTAAGTATCAAGGTTACAAGACAGGTTTAAGGAGAC
CAATAGAAACTGGGCTTGTCGAGACAGAGAAGACTCTTGCGTTTCTGATAGGCACCTATTGGTCTTACTG
ACATCCACTTTGCCTTTCTCTCCACAGGTGTCCACTCCCAGTTCAATTACAGCTCTTAAGGCTAGAGTAC
TTAATACGACTCACTATAGGCTAGCCTCGAGCTCAAGCTTCGAATTCTGCAGTCGACGCCACCATGGTGA
GCAAGGGCGAGGAGGATAACATGGCCATCATCAAGGAGTTCATGCGCTTCAAGGTGCACATGGAGGGCTC
CGTGAACGGCCACGAGTTCGAGATCGAGGGCGAGGGCGAGGGCCGCCCCTACGAGGGCACCCAGACCGCC
AAGCTGAAGGTGACCAAGGGTGGCCCCCTGCCCTTCGCCTGGGACATCCTGTCCCCTCAGTTCATGTACG
GCTCCAAGGCCTACGTGAAGCACCCCGCCGACATCCCCGACTACTTGAAGCTGTCCTTCCCCGAGGGCTT
CAAGTGGGAGCGCGTGATGAACTTCGAGGACGGCGGCGTGGTGACCGTGACCCAGGACTCCTCCCTGCAG
GACGGCGAGTTCATCTACAAGGTGAAGCTGCGCGGCACCAACTTCCCCTCCGACGGCCCCGTAATGCAGA
AGAAGACCATGGGCTGGGAGGCCTCCTCCGAGCGGATGTACCCCGAGGACGGCGCCCTGAAGGGCGAGAT
CAAGCAGAGGCTGAAGCTGAAGGACGGCGGCCACTACGACGCTGAGGTCAAGACCACCTACAAGGCCAAG
AAGCCCGTGCAGCTGCCCGGCGCCTACAACGTCAACATCAAGTTGGACATCACCTCCCACAACGAGGACT
ACACCATCGTGGAACAGTACGAACGCGCCGAGGGCCGCCACTCCACCGGCGGCATGGACGAGCTGTACAA
GTGCTGCATCATCCTGTAAGCGGCCGCTTCGAGCAGACATGATAAGATACATTGATGAGTTTGGACAAAC
CACAACTAGAATGCAGTGAAAAAAATGCTTTATTTGTGAAATTTGTGATGCTATTGCTTTATTTGTAACC
ATTATAAGCTGCAATAAACAAGTTAACAACAACAATTGCATTCATTTTATGTTTCAGGTTCAGGGGGAGA
TGTGGGAGGTTTTTTAAAGCAAGTAAAACCTCTACAAATGTGGTAAAATCGATAAGGATCTTCCTAGAGC
ATGGCTACGTAGATAAGTAGCATGGCGGGTTAATCATTAACTACAAGGAACCCCTAGTGATGGAGTTGGC
CACTCCCTCTCTGCGCGCTCGCTCGCTCACTGAGGCCGGGCGACCAAAGGTCGCCCGACGCCCGGGCTTT
GCCCGGGCGGCCTCAGTGAGCGAGCGAGCGCGCAGCCTTAATTAACCTAATTCACTGGCCGTCGTTTTAC
AACGTCGTGACTGGGAAAACCCTGGCGTTACCCAACTTAATCGCCTTGCAGCACATCCCCCTTTCGCCAG
CTGGCGTAATAGCGAAGAGGCCCGCACCGATCGCCCTTCCCAACAGTTGCGCAGCCTGAATGGCGAATGG
G
[124 nt withheld, positions 4482-4605]
C
[91 nt withheld, positions 4607-4697]
A
[49 nt withheld, positions 4699-4747]
CCTTTGACGTTGGAGTCCACGTTCTTT
[37 nt withheld, positions 4775-4811]
ACCCTATCTCGGTCTATTCTTTTGATTTATAAGGGATTTTGCCGATTTCGGCCTATTGGTTAAAAAATGA
GCTGATTTAACAAAAATTTAACGCGAATTTTAACAAAATATTAACGCTTACAATTTAGGTGGCACTTTTC
GGGGAAATGTGCGCGGAACCCCTATTTGTTTATTTTTCTAAATACATTCAAATATGTATCCGCTCATGAG
ACAATAACCCTGATAAATGCTTCAATAATATTGAAAAAGGAAGAGTATGAGTATTCAACATTTCCGTGTC
GCCCTTATTCCCTTTTTTGCGGCATTTTGCCTTCCTGTTTTTGCTCACCCAGAAACGCTGGTGAAAGTAA
AAGATGCTGAAGATCAGTTGGGTGCACGAG
Features (pLannotate 1.2.2; 17 found; start..end, strand, type, name):
    908..1496    +  rep_origin     ori: high-copy-number ColE1/pMB1/pBR322/pUC origin of replication
   1679..1771    +  CDS            lacI (fragment): lac repressor; lacI; The lac repressor binds to the lac operator to inhibit transcription in E. coli. This inhibition can be relieved by adding lactose or isopropyl-β-D-thiogalactopyranoside (IPTG).
   1784..1805    +  protein_bind   CAP binding site: CAP binding activates transcription in the presence of cAMP. E. coli catabolite activator protein
   1820..1850    +  promoter       lac promoter: promoter for the E. coli lac operon
   1858..1874    +  protein_bind   lac operator: The lac repressor binds to the lac operator to inhibit transcription in E. coli. This inhibition can be relieved by adding lactose or isopropyl-β-D-thiogalactopyranoside (IPTG). lac repressor encoded by lacI
   1935..2065    -  repeat_region  AAV2 ITR (fragment): inverted terminal repeat of adeno-associated virus serotype 2 inverted
   2905..3037    +  intron         chimeric intron: chimera between introns from human β-globin and immunoglobulin heavy chain genes
   3082..3100    +  promoter       T7 promoter: promoter for bacteriophage T7 RNA polymerase
   3106..3138    +  misc_feature   MCS (fragment): multiple cloning site
   3144..3851    +  CDS            mCherry: mCherry is a basic (constitutively fluorescent) red fluorescent protein published in 2004, derived from Discosoma sp.. It is reported to be a very rapidly-maturing monomer with low acid sensitivity.
   3893..4014    -  polyA_signal   SV40 poly(A) signal: SV40 polyadenylation signal
   4037..4105    -  CDS            large T antigen (fragment): large T antigen from SV40 (simian virus 40)
   4176..4306    +  repeat_region  AAV2 ITR (fragment): inverted terminal repeat of adeno-associated virus serotype 2 inverted
   4320..4477    +  CDS            lacZα (fragment): LacZα fragment of β-galactosidase; lacZ fragment
   4482..4910    +  rep_origin     f1 ori (sequence partly withheld): f1 bacteriophage origin of replication; arrow indicates direction of (+) strand synthesis
   4963..5067    +  promoter       AmpR promoter: bla
   5068..737     +  CDS            AmpR (across the origin): β-lactamase; bla; confers resistance to ampicillin, carbenicillin, and related antibiotics
