[The description below was written by a language model from this plasmid's Addgene catalogue record and pLannotate feature annotations shown in this document.]
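Description:
pgfaABC1D-mCherry-CAAX is an AAV transfer plasmid built on the pZac2.1 backbone for expressing a membrane-targeted red fluorescent protein in astrocytes. It is propagated in E. coli as a high-copy plasmid through a ColE1/pUC-type origin and selected with ampicillin via the β-lactamase gene. The backbone also carries an f1 phage origin and remnants of the lac region (lacI and lacZα fragments, CAP site, lac promoter and operator) that have no role in the payload. The recombination-reduced growth strain listed fits the need to keep the repeat-containing AAV ends intact.

The expression cassette lies between two AAV2 inverted terminal repeats, which allow the intervening DNA to be replicated and packaged into AAV particles when rep, cap and helper functions are supplied in trans. According to the catalogue entry, transcription is driven by gfaABC1D, a compact GFAP-derived promoter that favours astrocyte expression. The automated annotation did not label this promoter, but an unannotated stretch between the upstream ITR and the chimeric β-globin/immunoglobulin intron is where it would be expected. The intron, which generally improves transcript processing and expression, is followed by a T7 promoter, a partial multiple cloning site, the mCherry coding sequence and an SV40 polyadenylation signal. The CAAX motif, a C-terminal prenylation signal that anchors the protein to the membrane, is named in the insert but is also not separately annotated, and presumably sits in the short gap after mCherry.

The construct is intended for overexpressing mCherry-CAAX in astrocytes, by transfection or AAV delivery. Membrane labelling of this kind is useful for outlining fine astrocyte morphology. It was deposited alongside work on an AAV-based tool for in vivo gene editing in astrocytes.
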