Addgene plasmid #196488: pgfaABC1D-mCherry-CAAX
Purpose: To over express mCherry-CAAX under gfaABC1D promoter in astrocytes
Depositing lab: Cagla Eroglu. Depositing organization: Duke University. Publication: GEARBOCS: An Adeno Associated Virus Tool for In Vivo Gene Editing in Astrocytes. Bindu DS, Tan CX, Savage JT, Eroglu C. bioRxiv. 2023 Jan 19:2023.01.17.524433. doi: 10.1101/2023.01.17.524433. Preprint. PubMed 36711516.
Backbone
  Vector backbone: pZac2.1
  Vector type: Mammalian Expression, AAV
Growth in bacteria
  Bacterial resistance: Ampicillin, 100 μg/mL
  Growth temperature: 37°C
  Growth strain: NEB Stable
  Copy number: High Copy
Gene/Insert
  Gene/Insert name: mCherry-CAAX
Terms and licenses: Academic/Nonprofit Terms; Industry Terms: Not Available to Industry
Depositor comments: Please visit https://doi.org/10.1101/2023.01.17.524433 for bioRxiv preprint.
How to cite: pgfaABC1D-mCherry-CAAX was a gift from Cagla Eroglu (Addgene plasmid # 196488 ; http://n2t.net/addgene:196488 ; RRID:Addgene_196488)
